>Addgene plasmid #122003 | pNIA-CEN-mVenus-FLAG-LANS1-Set2 | addgene full sequence | sequence record 238611 | Addgene NGS Result
ACACCAACTAGTAATATGACAATAAATTCAAGATATTCTTCATGAGAATGGCCCAGCGATTATGCGGTGT
GAAATACCGCACAGATGCGTAAGGAGAAAATACCGCATCAGGCGCCATTCGCCATTCAGGCTGCGCAACT
GTTGGGAAGGGCGATCGGTGCGGGCCTCTTCGCTATTACGCCAGCTGGCACGACAGGTTTCCCGACTGGA
AAGCGGGCAGTGAGCGCAACGCAATTAATGTGAGTTAGCTCACTCATTAGGCACCCCAGGCTTTACACTT
TATGCTTCCGGCTCGTATGTTGTGTGGAATTGTGAGCGGATAACAATTTCACACAGGAAACAGCTATGAC
CATGATTACGCCAAGCGCGCAATTAACCCTCACTAAAGGGAACAAAAGCTGGAGCTCGCCGGGATCGAAG
AAATGATGGTAAATGAAATAGGAAATCAAGGAGCATGAAGGCAAAAGACAAATATAAGGGTCGAACGAAA
AATAAAGTGAAAAGTGTTGATATGATGTATTTGGCTTTGCGGCGCCGAAAAAACGAGTTTACGCAATTGC
ACAATCATGCTGACTCTGTGGCGGACCCGCGCTCTTGCCGGCCCGGCGATAACGCTGGGCGTGAGGCTGT
GCCCGGCGGAGTTTTTTGCGCCTGCATTTTCCAAGGTTTACCCTGCGCTAAGGGGCGAGATTGGAGAAGC
AATAAGAATGCCGGTTGGGGTTGCGATGATGACGACCACGACAACTGGTGTCATTATTTAAGTTGCCGAA
AGAACCTGAGTGCATTTGCAACATGAGTATACTAGAAGAATGAGCCAAGACTTGCGAGACGCGAGTTTGC
CGGTGGTGCGAACAATAGAGCGACCATGACCTTGAAGGTGAGACGCGCATAACCGCTAGAGTACTTTGAA
GAGGAAACAGCAATAGGGTTGCTACCAGTATAAATAGACAGGTACATACAACACTGGAAATGGTTGTCTG
TTTGAGTACGCTTTCAATTCATTTGGGTGTGCACTTTATTATGTTACAATATGGAAGGGAACTTTACACT
TCTCCTATGCACATATATTAATTAAAGTCCAATGCTAGTAGAGAAGGGGGGTAACACCCCTCCGCGCTCT
TTTCCGATTTTTTTCTAAACCGTGGAATATTTCGGATATCCTTTTGTTGTTTCCGGGTGTACAATATGGA
CTTCCTCTTTTCTGGCAACCAAACCCATACATCGGGATTCCTATAATACCTTCGTTGGTCTCCCTAACAT
GTAGGTGGCGGAGGGGAGATATACAATAGAACAGATACCAGACAAGACATAATGGGCTAAACAAGACTAC
ACCAATTACACTGCCTCATTGATGGTGGTACATAACGAACTAATACTGTAGCCCTAGACTTGATAGCCAT
CATCATATCGAAGTTTCACTACCCTTTTTCCATTTGCCATCTATTGAAGTAATAATAGGCGCATGCAACT
TCTTTTCTTTTTTTTTCTTTTCTCTCTCCCCCGTTGTTGTCTCACCATATCCGCAATGACAAAAAAATGA
TGGAAGACACTAAAGGAAAAAATTAACGACAAAGACAGCACCAACAGATGTCGTTGTTCCAGAGCTGATG
AGGGGTATCTCGAAGCACACGAAACTTTTTCCTTCCTTCATTCACGCACACTACTCTCTAATGAGCAACG
GTATACGGCCTTCCTTCCAGTTACTTGAATTTGAAATAAAAAAAAGTTTGCTGTCTTGCTATCAAGTATA
AATAGACCTGCAATTATTAATCTTTTGTTTCCTCGTCATTGTTCTCGTTCCCTTTCTTCCTTGTTTCTTT
TTCTGCACAATATTTCAAGCTATACCAAGCATACAATCAACTCCAAGCTTGAATTAATTCCGGGCGGAAT
GAAAGCGTTAACGGTGAGCAAGGGCGAGGAGCTGTTCACCGGGGTGGTGCCCATCCTGGTCGAGCTGGAC
GGCGACGTAAACGGCCACAAGTTCAGCGTGTCCGGCGAGGGCGAGGGCGATGCCACCTACGGCAAGCTGA
CCCTGAAGTTGATCTGCACCACCGGCAAGCTGCCCGTGCCCTGGCCCACCCTCGTGACCACCCTCGGCTA
CGGCCTGCAGTGCTTCGCCCGCTACCCCGACCACATGAAGCAGCACGACTTCTTCAAGTCCGCCATGCCC
GAAGGCTACGTCCAGGAGCGCACCATCTTCTTCAAGGACGACGGCAACTACAAGACCCGCGCCGAGGTGA
AGTTCGAGGGCGACACCCTGGTGAACCGCATCGAGCTGAAGGGCATCGACTTCAAGGAGGACGGCAACAT
CCTGGGGCACAAGCTGGAGTACAACTACAACAGCCACAACGTCTATATCACCGCCGACAAGCAGAAGAAC
GGCATCAAGGCAAACTTCAAGATCCGCCACAACATCGAGGACGGCGGCGTGCAGCTCGCCGACCACTACC
AGCAGAACACCCCCATCGGCGACGGCCCCGTGCTGCTGCCCGACAACCACTACCTGAGCTACCAGTCCAA
ACTGAGCAAAGACCCCAACGAGAAGCGCGATCACATGGTCCTGCTGGAGTTCGTGACCGCCGCCGGGATC
ACTCTCGGCATGGACGAGCTGTACAAGGGTTCTGGATCTGGCGGCCGCGATTACAAGGACGACGATGACA
AGTCTAGACTGGCGCTGAAACTGGCGGGCCTGGATATTGGCCTGCAGGGTTCTGGAAGTGGGTCGTTGGC
TACTACACTTGAACGTATTGAGAAGAACTTTGTCATTACTGACCCAAGATTGCCAGATAATCCCATTATA
TTCGCGTCCGATAGTTTCTTGCAGTTGACAGAATATAGCCGTGAAGAAATTTTGGGAAGAAACTGCAGGT
TTCTACAAGGTCCTGAAACTGATCGCGCGACAGTGAGAAAAATTAGAGATGCCATAGATAACCAAACAGA
GGTCACTGTTCAGCTGATTAATTATACAAAGAGTGGTAAAAAGTTCTGGAACCTCTTTCACTTGCAGCCT
ATGCGAGATCAGAAGGGAGATGTCCAGTACTTTATTGGGGTTCAGTTGGATGGAACTGAGCATGTCCGAG
ATGCTGCCGAGAGAGAGGGAGTCATGCTGATTAAGAAAACTGCAGAAAATATTGATATGGCGGCAAAAAG
AGTCAAACTGGATGGGTCTGGAAGTGGGTCGGGGTCCCGGGGAATGTCGAAGAACCAAAGTGTGAGTGCG
TCGGAAGATGAAAAAGAAATACTGAATAACAACGCTGAGGGCCATAAACCTCAAAGGCTTTTTGATCAAG
AGCCTGATCTCACAGAGGAAGCATTGACCAAATTTGAAAACTTGGATGACTGTATATATGCGAACAAGAG
GATCGGAACATTTAAGAATAATGATTTCATGGAATGTGACTGTTATGAAGAATTCTCAGATGGCGTCAAC
CATGCCTGTGACGAGGATTCTGACTGTATCAATAGACTTACGTTGATAGAATGTGTCAACGATTTGTGTT
CATCTTGTGGTAATGATTGTCAAAATCAGAGATTTCAAAAGAAGCAGTACGCTCCGATAGCCATATTTAA
AACAAAGCATAAAGGTTATGGCGTAAGAGCCGAACAGGACATAGAAGCCAACCAGTTCATTTACGAGTAC
AAAGGTGAGGTGATCGAGGAGATGGAATTTAGAGATAGGTTAATAGACTATGACCAACGTCATTTCAAGC
ATTTTTATTTTATGATGTTACAGAACGGAGAATTCATTGACGCCACAATAAAGGGTTCGTTGGCCAGATT
TTGCAATCACTCTTGCAGCCCCAATGCATATGTTAATAAATGGGTTGTTAAGGATAAGCTACGCATGGGA
ATATTTGCTCAAAGAAAAATTTTAAAAGGTGAGGAAATCACTTTTGATTATAATGTGGATCGTTATGGTG
CTCAAGCTCAGAAATGCTACTGTGAGGAGCCAAATTGTATTGGGTTTCTCGGTGGTAAGACTCAAACAGA
TGCGGCATCTTTATTGCCCCAGAACATCGCTGATGCCTTGGGAGTGACTGTTTCCATGGAGAAAAAATGG
CTAAAGTTAAAGAAATTAAGCGGTGAGCCAATAATAAAGAATGAAAACGAGAACATAAATATTGAATTTC
TTCAATCATTGGAAGTCCAACCTATCGACAGCCCAGTGGATGTGACGAAGATCATGAGTGTATTACTACA
GCAAGATAATAAGATAATTGCATCCAAACTCTTGAAGAGACTTTTTACTATCGATGATGACTCTCTTCGT
CATCAGGCTATCAAACTACACGGTTACACCTGTTTTAGCAAAATGCTTAAATTGTTTATCACGGAACAAC
CTCAGGTAGATGGAAAAGGAAACGAGACTGAAGAAGATGATATAAAGTTTATAAAGGGAATTTTAGATTT
TTTGTTGGAATTACCAAAGACAACTCGAAACGGTATTGAGTCGTCACAAATTGATAATGTAGTAAAAACT
CTCCCTGCAAAGTTTCCATTTTTAAAGCCAAACTGCGATGAGTTATTGGAGAAATGGTCGAAATTTGAAA
CATATAAAAGGATAACGAAGAAAGACATAAACGTCGCAGCCAGCAAAATGATAGATTTGAGAAGGGTGAG
ATTACCTCCAGGCTGGGAGATCATTCACGAAAACGGTCGCCCATTGTATTATAATGCAGAACAGAAAACG
AAACTACACTATCCACCTTCGGGATCATCTAAGGTCTTTAGTTCAAGGTCAAATACACAAGTAAATTCTC
CGAGTAGCAGTGGAATACCAAAAACGCCTGGCGCTTTAGACTCTGGTAGTCATAAGCTGAGTGACGAAGA
ATATGAGGGTAGTGGTCAAAAAAGACTGGAATACGAAAGAATTGCGCTAGAAAGAGCCAAACAAGAAGAA
TTGGAAAGCCTGAAGCAAAAGCTAAAGCTTGAGAATGAAAGAAAAAGCGTTTTGGAGGATATTATAGCGG
AGGCCAACAAACAGAAGGAGTTACAAAAGGAAGAGGCCAAAAAACTAGTGGAAGCAAAAGAGGCTAAGCG
GTTGAAAAGAAAAACGGTCTCCCAGTCCCAAAGACTAGAGCACAACTGGAATAAATTCTTTGCATCTTTT
GTACCCAACTTAATAAAAAAAAACCCACAAAGTAAACAATTTGATCATGAAAACATTAAACAATGTGCTA
AAGACATCGTGAAAATCCTAACTACAAAGGAACTTAAAAAAGATTCTTCAAGAGCGCCGCCTGATGACTT
AACCAAAGGAAAAAGGCATAAAGTTAAAGAATTCATAAATTCATACATGGATAAGATTATCCTCAAGAAG
AAGCAAAAAAAGGCGTTGGCATTATCATCAGCATCAACAAGGATGTCTTCTCCTCCACCTTCAACATCAT
CATAAGGATCCGTCGACCTCGAGTCATGTAATTAGTTATGTCACGCTTACATTCACGCCCTCCCCCCACA
TCCGCTCTAACCGAAAAGGAAGGAGTTAGACAACCTGAAGTCTAGGTCCCTATTTATTTTTTTATAGTTA
TGTTAGTATTAAGAACGTTATTTATATTTCAAATTTTTCTTTTTTTTCTGTACAGACGCGTGTACGCATG
TAACATTATACTGAAAACCTTGCTTGAGAAGGTTTTGGGACGCTCGAAGGCTTTAATTTGCGGCCGGTAC
CCAATTCGCCCTATAGTGAGTCGTATTACGCGCGCTCACTGGCCGTCGTTTTACAACGTCGTGACTGGGA
AAACCCTGGCGTTACCCAACTTAATCGCCTTGCAGCACATCCCCCTTTCGCCAGCTGCATTAATGAATCG
GCCAACGCGCGGGGAGAGGCGGTTTGCGTATTGGGCGCTCTTCCGCTTCCTCGCTCACTGACTCGCTGCG
CTCGGTCGTTCGGCTGCGGCGAGCGGTATCAGCTCACTCAAAGGCGGTAATACGGTTATCCACAGAATCA
GGGGATAACGCAGGAAAGAACATGTGAGCAAAAGGCCAGCAAAAGGCCAGGAACCGTAAAAAGGCCGCGT
TGCTGGCGTTTTTCCATAGGCTCCGCCCCCCTGACGAGCATCACAAAAATCGACGCTCAAGTCAGAGGTG
GCGAAACCCGACAGGACTATAAAGATACCAGGCGTTTCCCCCTGGAAGCTCCCTCGTGCGCTCTCCTGTT
CCGACCCTGCCGCTTACCGGATACCTGTCCGCCTTTCTCCCTTCGGGAAGCGTGGCGCTTTCTCATAGCT
CACGCTGTAGGTATCTCAGTTCGGTGTAGGTCGTTCGCTCCAAGCTGGGCTGTGTGCACGAACCCCCCGT
TCAGCCCGACCGCTGCGCCTTATCCGGTAACTATCGTCTTGAGTCCAACCCGGTAAGACACGACTTATCG
CCACTGGCAGCAGCCACTGGTAACAGGATTAGCAGAGCGAGGTATGTAGGCGGTGCTACAGAGTTCTTGA
AGTGGTGGCCTAACTACGGCTACACTAGAAGAACAGTATTTGGTATCTGCGCTCTGCTGAAGCCAGTTAC
CTTCGGAAAAAGAGTTGGTAGCTCTTGATCCGGCAAACAAACCACCGCTGGTAGCGGTGGTTTTTTTGTT
TGCAAGCAGCAGATTACGCGCAGAAAAAAAGGATCTCAAGAAGATCCTTTGATCTTTTCTACGGGGTCTG
ACGCTCAGTGGAACGAAAACTCACGTTAAGGGATTTTGGTCATGAGATTATCAAAAAGGATCTTCACCTA
GATCCTTTTAAATTAAAAATGAAGTTTTAAATCAATCTAAAGTATATATGAGTAAACTTGGTCTGACAGT
TACCAATGCTTAATCAGTGAGGCACCTATCTCAGCGATCTGTCTATTTCGTTCATCCATAGTTGCCTGAC
TCCCCGTCGTGTAGATAACTACGATACGGGAGGGCTTACCATCTGGCCCCAGTGCTGCAATGATACCGCG
AGACCCACGCTCACCGGCTCCAGATTTATCAGCAATAAACCAGCCAGCCGGAAGGGCCGAGCGCAGAAGT
GGTCCTGCAACTTTATCCGCCTCCATCCAGTCTATTAATTGTTGCCGGGAAGCTAGAGTAAGTAGTTCGC
CAGTTAATAGTTTGCGCAACGTTGTTGCCATTGCTACAGGCATCGTGGTGTCACGCTCGTCGTTTGGTAT
GGCTTCATTCAGCTCCGGTTCCCAACGATCAAGGCGAGTTACATGATCCCCCATGTTGTGCAAAAAAGCG
GTTAGCTCCTTCGGTCCTCCGATCGTTGTCAGAAGTAAGTTGGCCGCAGTGTTATCACTCATGGTTATGG
CAGCACTGCATAATTCTCTTACTGTCATGCCATCCGTAAGATGCTTTTCTGTGACTGGTGAGTACTCAAC
CAAGTCATTCTGAGAATAGTGTATGCGGCGACCGAGTTGCTCTTGCCCGGCGTCAATACGGGATAATACC
GCGCCACATAGCAGAACTTTAAAAGTGCTCATCATTGGAAAACGTTCTTCGGGGCGAAAACTCTCAAGGA
TCTTACCGCTGTTGAGATCCAGTTCGATGTAACCCACTCGTGCACCCAACTGATCTTCAGCATCTTTTAC
TTTCACCAGCGTTTCTGGGTGAGCAAAAACAGGAAGGCAAAATGCCGCAAAAAAGGGAATAAGGGCGACA
CGGAAATGTTGAATACTCATACTCTTCCTTTTTCAATATTATTGAAGCATTTATCAGGGTTATTGTCTCA
TGAGCGGATACATATTTGAATGTATTTAGAAAAATAAACAAATAGGGGTTCCGCGCACATTTCCCCGAAA
AGTGCCACCTGACGTCTAAGAAACCATTATTATCATGACATTAACCTATAAAAATAGGCGTATCACGAGG
CCCTTTCGTCTTCAAGAATTAACTGTGGGAATACTCAGGTATCGTAAGATGCAAGAGTTCGAATCTCTTA
GCAACCATTATTTTTTTCCTCAACATAACGAGAACACACAGGGGCGCTATCGCACAGAATCAAATTCGAT
GACTGGAAATTTTTTGTTAATTTCAGAGGTCGCCTGACGCATATACCTTTTTCAACTGAAAAATTGGGAG
AAAAAGGAAAGGTGAGAGCGCCGGAACCGGCTTTTCATATAGAATAGAGAAGCGTTCATGACTAAATGCT
TGCATCACAATACTTGAAGTTGACAATATTATTTAAGGACCTATTGTTTTTTCCAATAGGTGGTTAGCAA
TCGTCTTACTTTCTAACTTTTCTTACCTTTTACATTTCAGCAATATATATATATATTTCAAGGATATACC
ATTCTAATGTCTGCCCCTAAGAAGATCGTCGTTTTGCCAGGTGACCACGTTGGTCAAGAAATCACAGCCG
AAGCCATTAAGGTTCTTAAAGCTATTTCTGATGTTCGTTCCAATGTCAAGTTCGATTTCGAAAATCATTT
AATTGGTGGTGCTGCTATCGATGCTACAGGTGTTCCACTTCCAGATGAGGCGCTGGAAGCCTCCAAGAAG
GCTGATGCCGTTTTGTTAGGTGCTGTGGGTGGTCCTAAATGGGGTACAGGTAGTGTTAGACCTGAACAAG
GTTTACTAAAAATCCGTAAAGAACTTCAATTGTACGCCAACTTAAGACCATGTAACTTTGCATCCGACTC
TCTTTTAGACTTATCTCCAATCAAGCCACAATTTGCTAAAGGTACTGACTTCGTTGTTGTCAGAGAATTA
GTGGGAGGTATTTACTTTGGTAAGAGAAAGGAAGACGATGGTGATGGTGTCGCTTGGGATAGTGAACAAT
ACACCGTTCCAGAAGTGCAAAGAATCACAAGAATGGCCGCTTTCATGGCCCTACAACATGAGCCACCATT
GCCTATTTGGTCCTTGGATAAAGCTAATGTTTTGGCCTCTTCAAGATTATGGAGAAAAACTGTGGAGGAA
ACCATCAAGAACGAATTTCCTACATTGAAGGTTCAACATCAATTGATTGATTCTGCCGCCATGATCCTAG
TTAAGAACCCAACCCACCTAAATGGTATTATAATCACCAGCAACATGTTTGGTGATATCATCTCCGATGA
AGCCTCCGTTATCCCAGGTTCCTTGGGTTTGTTGCCATCTGCGTCCTTGGCCTCTTTGCCAGACAAGAAC
ACCGCATTTGGTTTGTACGAACCATGCCACGGTTCTGCTCCAGATTTGCCAAAGAATAAGGTCAACCCTA
TCGCCACTATCTTGTCTGCTGCAATGATGTTGAAATTGTCATTGAACTTGCCTGAAGAAGGTAAGGCCAT
TGAAGATGCAGTTAAAAAGGTTTTGGATGCAGGTATCAGAACTGGTGATTTAGGTGGTTCCAACAGTACC
ACCGAAGTCGGTGATGCTGTCGCCGAAGAAGTTAAGAAAATCCTTGCTTAAAAAGATTCTCTTTTTTTAT
GATATTTGTACATAAACTTTATAAATGAAATTCATAATAGAAACGACACGAAATTACAAAATGGAATATG
TTCATAGGGTAGAATTAATTCTCATGTTTGACAGCTTATCATCGATCGTCCAACTGCATGGAGATGAGTC
GTGGCAAGAATACCAAGAGTTCCTCGGTTTGCCAGTTATTAAAAGACTCGTATTTCCAAAAGACTGCAAC
ATACTACTCAGTGCAGCTTCACAGAAACCTCATTCGTTTATTCCCTTGTTTGATTCAGAAGCAGGTGGGA
CAGGTGAACTTTTGGATTGGAACTCGATTTCTGACTGGGTTGGAAGGCAAGAGAGCCCCGAGAGCTTACA
TTTTATGTTAGCTGGTGGACTGACGCCAGAAAATGTTGGTGATGCGCTTAGATTAAATGGCGTTATTGGT
GTTGATGTAAGCGGAGGTGTGGAGACAAATGGTGTAAAAGACTCTAACAAAATAGCAAATTTCGTCAAAA
ATGCTAAGAAATAGGTTATTACTGAGTAGTATTTATTTAAGTATTGTTTGTGCACTTGCCTGCAAGCCTT
TTGAAAAGCAAGCATAAAAGATCTAAACATAAAATCTGTAAAATAACAAGATGTAAAGATAATGCTAAAT
CATTTGGCTTTTTGATTGATTGTACAGGAAAATATACATCGCAGGGGGTTGACTTTTACCATTTCACCGC
AATGGAATCAAACTTGTTGAAGAGAATGTTCACAGGCGCATACGCTACAATGACCCGATTCTTGCTAGCC
TTTTCTCGGTCTTGCAAACAACCGCCGGCAGCTTAGTATATAAATACACATGTACATACCTCTCTCCGTA
TCCTCGTAATCATTTTCTTGTATTTATCGTCTTTTCGCTGTAAAAACTTTATCACACTTATCTCAAATAC
ACTTATTAACCGCTTTTACTATTATCTTCTACGCTGACAGTAATATCAAACAGTGACACATATTAAACAC
AGTGGTTTCTTTGCATAAACACCATCAGCCTCAAGTCGTCAAGTAAAGATTTCGTGTTCATGCAGATAGA
TAACAATCTATATGTTGATAATTAGCGTTGCCTCATCAATGCGAGATCCGTTTAACCGGACCCTAGTGCA
CTTACCCCACGTTCGGTCCACTGTGTGCCGAACATGCTCCTTCACTATTTTAACATGTGGAATTAATTCT
CATGTTTGACAGCTTATCATCGAACTCTAAGAGGTGATACTTATTTACTGTAAAACTGTGACGATAAAAC
CGGAAGGAAGAATAAGAAAACTCGAACTGATCTATAATGCCTATTTTCTGTAAAGAGTTTAAGCTATGAA
AGCCTCGGCATTTTGGCCGCTCCTAGGTAGTGCTTTTTTTCCAAGGACAAAACAGTTTCTTTTTCTTGAG
CAGGTTTTATGTTTCGGTAATCATAAACAATAAATAAATTATTTCATTTATGTTTAAAAATAAAAAATAA
AAAAGTATTTTAAATTTTTAAAAAAGTTGATTATAAGCATGTGACCTTTTGCAAGCAATTAAATTTTGCA
ATTTGTGATTTAGGCAAAAGTTACTATTTCTGGCTCGTGTAATATATGTATGCTAATGTGAACTTTTACA
AAGTCGATATGGACTTAGTCAAAAGAAATTTTCTTAAAAATATATAGCACTAGCCAATTTAGCACTTCTT
TATGAGATATATTATAGACTTTATTAAGCCAGATTTGTGTATTATATGTATTTACCCGGCGAATCATGGA
CATACATTCTGAAATAGGTAATATTCTCTATGGTGAGACAGCATAGATAACCTAGGATACAAGTTAAAAG
CTAGTACTGTTTTGCAGTAATTTTTTTCTTTTTTATAAGAATGTTACCACCTAAATAAGTTATAAAGTCA
ATAGTTAAGTTTGATATTTGATTGTAAAATACCGTAATATATTTGCATGATCAAAAGGCTCAATGTTGAC
TAGCCAGCATGTCAACCACTATATTGATCACCGATATTAGGACTTCC
Features (pLannotate 1.2.2; 24 found; start..end, strand, type, name):
     61..112     +  misc_feature   bom (fragment): basis of mobility region from pBR322
    118..189     -  CDS            lacZα (fragment): LacZα fragment of β-galactosidase; lacZ fragment
    236..257     +  protein_bind   CAP binding site: CAP binding activates transcription in the presence of cAMP. E. coli catabolite activator protein
    272..302     +  promoter       lac promoter: promoter for the E. coli lac operon
    306..328     +  protein_bind   lac operator (fragment): The lac repressor binds to the lac operator to inhibit transcription in E. coli. This inhibition can be relieved by adding lactose or isopropyl-β-D-thiogalactopyranoside (IPTG). lac repressor encoded by lacI
    371..389     +  promoter       T3 promoter: promoter for bacteriophage T3 RNA polymerase
    455..793     +  CDS            YO085_YEAST: Protein predicted: Swiss-Prot protein existence level 4. From Saccharomyces cerevisiae (strain ATCC 204508 / S288c) (Baker's yeast).
   1158..1862    +  promoter       ADH1 promoter: S. cerevisiae ADH1; promoter for alcohol dehydrogenase 1
   1904..2617    +  CDS            mVenus: mVenus is a basic (constitutively fluorescent) yellow fluorescent protein published in 2006, derived from Aequorea victoria. It is reported to be a rapidly-maturing monomer with moderate acid sensitivity.
   2639..2662    +  CDS            FLAG: FLAG® epitope tag, followed by an enterokinase cleavage site
   2747..3064    +  CDS            miniSOG: miniSOG is a basic (constitutively fluorescent) cyan fluorescent protein published in 2011, derived from Arabidopsis thaliana. It requires the cofactor flavin for fluorescence.
   3194..5392    +  CDS            SET2: SET2_YEAST - Also known as EZL1, KMT3. Experimental evidence at protein level: Swiss-Prot protein existence level 1. Histone methyltransferase that trimethylates histone H3 'Lys- 36' forming H3K36me3. Involved in transcription elongation as well as in transcription repression. The methyltransferase activity requires the recruitment to the RNA polymerase II, which is CTK1 dependent. From Saccharomyces cerevisiae (strain ATCC 204508 / S288c) (Baker's yeast).
   5414..5661    +  terminator     CYC1 terminator: S. cerevisiae CYC1; transcription terminator for CYC1
   5680..5698    -  promoter       T7 promoter: promoter for bacteriophage T7 RNA polymerase
   5706..5797    +  CDS            lacZα (fragment): LacZα fragment of β-galactosidase; lacZ fragment
   5790..5848    -  CDS            lacI (fragment): lac repressor; lacI; The lac repressor binds to the lac operator to inhibit transcription in E. coli. This inhibition can be relieved by adding lactose or isopropyl-β-D-thiogalactopyranoside (IPTG).
   6031..6619    -  rep_origin     ori: high-copy-number ColE1/pMB1/pBR322/pUC origin of replication
   6790..7650    -  CDS            AmpR: β-lactamase; bla; confers resistance to ampicillin, carbenicillin, and related antibiotics
   7651..7755    -  promoter       AmpR promoter: bla
   7861..8266    +  promoter       LEU2 promoter: S. cerevisiae LEU2
   8267..9358    +  CDS            LEU2: LEU3_YEAST - Experimental evidence at protein level: Swiss-Prot protein existence level 1. Catalyzes the oxidation of 3-carboxy-2-hydroxy-4- methylpentanoate (3-isopropylmalate) to 3-carboxy-4-methyl-2- oxopentanoate. The product decarboxylates to 4-methyl-2 oxopentanoate. From Saccharomyces cerevisiae (strain ATCC 204508 / S288c) (Baker's yeast).
   9478..9496    +  promoter       tet promoter (fragment): E. coli promoter for tetracycline efflux protein gene
   9723..10885   +  misc_feature   CEN/ARS: S. cerevisiae CEN4 centromere fused to the autonomously replicating sequence ARS1/ARS416
  11333..56      -  CDS            RMD1 (fragment) (across the origin): RMD1_YEAST - Experimental evidence at protein level: Swiss-Prot protein existence level 1. Required for sporulation where it is believed to have a role in meiotic nuclear division. From Saccharomyces cerevisiae (strain ATCC 204508 / S288c) (Baker's yeast).
