[The description below was written by a language model from this plasmid's Addgene catalogue record and pLannotate feature annotations shown in this document.]
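Description:
pNIA-CEN-mVenus-FLAG-LANS1-Set2 is a low-copy yeast expression shuttle plasmid built on the pNIA-CEN backbone. In Saccharomyces cerevisiae it is maintained through a CEN/ARS element (centromere fused to an autonomously replicating sequence), which keeps it at roughly chromosomal copy number, and it is selected by the LEU2 auxotrophic marker driven by its own promoter. In E. coli it replicates from a high-copy ColE1/pUC-type origin and confers ampicillin resistance. The annotation also picks up remnants of cloning-vector sequence (lacZα fragments, the lac promoter/operator, T3 and T7 promoters, a bom fragment) and short yeast genomic fragments that appear to be backbone carry-over rather than functional payload. The catalogued total size is slightly larger than the sequenced record used for the feature table.

The payload is a single fusion open reading frame expressed from the constitutive ADH1 promoter and terminated by the CYC1 terminator. It reads, from the N terminus, mVenus (a monomeric yellow fluorescent protein), a FLAG epitope, the LANS1 module and the Set2 histone H3K36 methyltransferase. The region the automated annotation labels miniSOG sits where LANS1 is expected. It most likely reflects the LOV-type photosensory domain of the switch, to which miniSOG is related, rather than a separate reporter. LANS is a light-activated nuclear shuttle in which blue light exposes a nuclear localization signal. Set2 carries the substitutions K538G, K539S, R549G, K550S and K551G, a cluster of basic residues whose replacement presumably disables an intrinsic nuclear targeting signal so that localization depends on the switch, though the record does not state this. The construct is used for light control of Set2 localization in yeast, with mVenus allowing imaging and FLAG allowing detection, to study the dynamics of H3K36 methylation.
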