Addgene plasmid #122003: pNIA-CEN-mVenus-FLAG-LANS1-Set2
Purpose: mVenus-FLAG-LANS-Set2: mVenus- and FLAG-tagged LANS1-Set2 for light control of Set2 localization in yeast
Depositing lab: Brian Kuhlman. Depositing organization: University of North Carolina at Chapel Hill. Publication: An optogenetic switch for the Set2 methyltransferase provides evidence for transcription-dependent and -independent dynamics of H3K36 methylation. Lerner AM, Hepperla AJ, Keele GR, Meriesh HA, Yumerefendi H, Restrepo D, Zimmerman S, Bear JE, Kuhlman B, Davis IJ, Strahl BD. Genome Res. 2020 Nov;30(11):1605-1617. doi: 10.1101/gr.264283.120. Epub 2020 Oct 5. PubMed 33020206.
Backbone
  Vector backbone: pNIA-CEN
  Backbone size w/o insert (bp): 8039
  Total vector size (bp): 11531
  Vector type: Yeast Expression, Synthetic Biology
  Selectable markers: LEU2
Growth in bacteria
  Bacterial resistance: Ampicillin, 100 μg/mL
  Growth temperature: 37°C
  Growth strain: DH5alpha
  Copy number: High Copy
Gene/Insert
  Gene/Insert name: mVenus-FLAG-LANS1-Set2 (alt name: mVenus-FLAG-LANS-Set2)
  Species: S. cerevisiae (budding yeast)
  Insert size (bp): 3492
  Mutation: Set2 point mutations K538G, K539S, R549G, K550S, K551G
  Entrez Gene: SET2 (a.k.a. YJL168C, EZL1, KMT3)
  Promoter: ADH1
  Tag / fusion protein: mVenus-FLAG (N terminal on insert)
  Cloning method: Gibson Cloning
  Sequencing primers: 5′ GTCATTGTTCTCGTTCCCTTTCTTCCTTG; 3′ GGGACCTAGACTTCAGGTTGTCTAACTCC
Terms and licenses: Academic/Nonprofit Terms; Industry Terms: Not Available to Industry
Depositor comments: Please note: the Addgene ID for this plasmid is incorrectly listed in the publication as 122002. Addgene plasmid 122003 is mVenus-Flag-LANS-Set2 and Addgene plasmid 122002 is Flag-LANS-Set2.
How to cite: pNIA-CEN-mVenus-FLAG-LANS1-Set2 was a gift from Brian Kuhlman (Addgene plasmid # 122003 ; http://n2t.net/addgene:122003 ; RRID:Addgene_122003)
